Addgene plasmid #215411: MsmegA _pET29b
Purpose: Expression construct for MsmegA gene, codon optimized for expression in E. coli
Depositing lab: Gregg Beckham. Depositing organization: National Laboratory of the Rockies (NLR). Publication: Natural diversity screening, assay development, and characterization of nylon-6 enzymatic depolymerization. Bell EL, Rosetto G, Ingraham MA, Ramirez KJ, Lincoln C, Clarke RW, Gado JE, Lilly JL, Kucharzyk KH, Erickson E, Beckham GT. Nat Commun. 2024 Feb 9;15(1):1217. doi: 10.1038/s41467-024-45523-5. PubMed 38336849.
Backbone
  Vector backbone: pET29b
  Vector type: Bacterial Expression
Growth in bacteria
  Bacterial resistance: Kanamycin, 50 μg/mL
  Growth temperature: 37°C
  Growth strain: DH5alpha
  Copy number: High Copy
Gene/Insert
  Gene/Insert name: MsmegA (alt name: Amidase from Hydrothermal vent metagenome)
  Species: Hydrothermal vent metagenome
  Cloning method: Gene Synthesis
Terms and licenses: Academic/Nonprofit Terms; Industry Terms: Not Available to Industry
How to cite: MsmegA _pET29b was a gift from Gregg Beckham (Addgene plasmid # 215411 ; http://n2t.net/addgene:215411 ; RRID:Addgene_215411)
