[The description below was written by a language model from this plasmid's Addgene catalogue record and pLannotate feature annotations shown in this document.]
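Description:
MsmegA _pET29b is a bacterial expression plasmid built on the pET29b backbone, carrying a synthesized gene for MsmegA, an amidase recorded as originating from a hydrothermal vent metagenome and codon optimized for E. coli. The sequenced plasmid is about 6.7 kb. It is maintained through a ColE1/pMB1-type origin accompanied by the bom mobility region and the rop gene, and selected with kanamycin through an aph(3')-Ia resistance gene. An f1 phage origin is also present. Short tetracycline-resistance fragments and a predicted E. coli open reading frame appear to be pBR322-derived backbone remnants rather than functional parts.

Expression follows the standard pET arrangement. A T7 promoter, immediately followed by a lac operator and the strong phage T7 gene 10 ribosome binding site, drives the insert, and a T7 terminator closes the transcription unit. The plasmid-borne lacI gene supplies repressor that holds the promoter off until IPTG or lactose is added, so expression requires a host that provides T7 RNA polymerase.

The insert itself is not annotated by name. The automated table instead marks partial similarity to a Nocardia amidase at the start of the open reading frame, spanning the sequence origin, and to a fatty acid amide hydrolase further in, which is consistent with an amidase-family protein. A histidine tag is annotated near the 3' end of the coding region, suggesting a C-terminal tag for affinity purification, though the catalogue fields do not mention a tag. The associated publication concerns screening natural enzyme diversity for nylon-6 depolymerization, so the construct was evidently used to produce recombinant enzyme for such assays.
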