Features (pLannotate 1.2.2; 20 found; start..end, strand, type, name):
    373..579     +  CDS            faah-4 (fragment): FAAH4_CAEEL - Experimental evidence at protein level: Swiss-Prot protein existence level 1. Converts monoacylglycerides to free fatty acids and glycerol (PubMed:30911178). Hydrolyzes the endocannabinoid 2- arachidonoylglycerol (2-AG), and thereby regulates the degradation of endocannabinoid-related monoacylglycerides (PubMed:30911178). Also hydrolyzes arachidonoyl ethanolamide (anandamide, or AEA), but with low efficiency (PubMed:30911178). Plays a role in the regulation of longevity and resistance to oxidative stress (PubMed:30911178). From Caenorhabditis elegans.
   1468..1485    +  CDS            9xHis (fragment): 9xHis affinity tag
   1495..1544    +  CDS            SET1 (fragment): solubility-enhancement tag derived from T7 phage gene 10B
   1552..1599    +  terminator     T7 terminator: transcription terminator for bacteriophage T7 RNA polymerase
   1636..2064    +  rep_origin     f1 ori (sequence partly withheld): f1 bacteriophage origin of replication; arrow indicates direction of (+) strand synthesis
   2117..2174    +  promoter       AmpR promoter (fragment): bla
   2183..2998    -  CDS            KanR: aminoglycoside phosphotransferase; aph(3')-Ia; confers resistance to kanamycin in bacteria or G418 (Geneticin®) in eukaryotes
   3120..3708    +  rep_origin     ori: high-copy-number ColE1/pMB1/pBR322/pUC origin of replication
   3894..4033    -  misc_feature   bom: basis of mobility region from pBR322
   4135..4326    -  CDS            rop: Rop protein, which maintains plasmids at low copy number; rop
   4343..4723    +  CDS            YPB1_ECOLX: Protein predicted: Swiss-Prot protein existence level 4. From Escherichia coli.
   4795..5086    -  CDS            TcR (fragment): tetracycline efflux protein; tet; confers resistance to tetracycline
   5101..5122    -  protein_bind   CAP binding site: CAP binding activates transcription in the presence of cAMP. E. coli catabolite activator protein
   5135..6217    -  CDS            lacI: lac repressor; lacI; The lac repressor binds to the lac operator to inhibit transcription in E. coli. This inhibition can be relieved by adding lactose or isopropyl-β-D-thiogalactopyranoside (IPTG).
   6218..6295    -  promoter       lacI promoter: lacI
   6303..6582    -  CDS            TcR (fragment): tetracycline efflux protein; tet; confers resistance to tetracycline
   6608..6626    +  promoter       T7 promoter: promoter for bacteriophage T7 RNA polymerase
   6627..6651    +  protein_bind   lac operator: The lac repressor binds to the lac operator to inhibit transcription in E. coli. This inhibition can be relieved by adding lactose or isopropyl-β-D-thiogalactopyranoside (IPTG). lac repressor encoded by lacI
   6666..6688    +  RBS            RBS: efficient ribosome binding site from bacteriophage T7 gene 10 (Olins and Rangwala, 1989)
   6696..78      +  CDS            ARYC_NOCGL (across the origin): Experimental evidence at protein level: Swiss-Prot protein existence level 1. From Nocardia globerula.
>Addgene plasmid #215411 | MsmegA _pET29b | addgene full sequence | sequence record 426043 | Addgene NGS Result
AAATTATCGGAATATTGCAGTCATGATGCCTCAGGTCTGGCCGAACTGGTGCGTACGGGAGAAGTGACTG
CATTAGAGCTGGCCAAGCTGGCGTTAGAAGGCATTAATATTCTGAATCCAGATCTGAACGCCGTTCTGGA
AGTGTTCGATGATCAGCTGGAGAAACTGGCGGAAACCGGCACTAAAGATGCTCCATTCTTAGGAGTACCA
TTTCTGGTTAAAGATCTTATATTGCATATAGGTGGACGGAAAAATGAAATGGGTTCACGTCTGTGTCAAG
GCCTCGTGTCTCCGAACAACACTGACCTGGCAACTAAGTACGACGAAGCGGGACTCATCACACTCGGTAG
AACCGCCACCCCGGAACTGGGTTTTTGTACGACGACTGAATCGTTGCTTTCAGGGCCAACCCGAAATCCA
TGGAATATTAATATGATGCCAGGAGGTTCTAGCGGGGGTAGCGCGGCGATGGTGGCAGCCGGTGCCGTAC
CAGTAGCCCATGGGAATGATGGCGGAGGGTCGATTCGCATTCCGGCCGCCTGCTGTGGTTTAGTTGGTCT
GAAACCGAGTCGCGGGAGAACTCCAATCGGACCGGAAGTGGCCGATGGCTTAAACGGACTGGGGATCGAG
CATGTCTTAACCCGCTCCCTTCGCGATTGTGCTGCTATTTTAGATGCAACAGAGGGTCCCATGCCAGGCG
ATCCGTATGCTATTATACGACCCGAAAGATCATATCTTAGTGAGCTGGATCGTAAATGTGAACCTCTTAA
AATAGGCTTCACCTCTATGGCATGGAGCGGAGATCATGTGGATGCAGAGATTACTGAAAAAACGAAAAAA
ATTGCACTCTTGTGCGCAGACATGGGCCATAATGTGGAAGATGCATCGCCAACCTTTGACTATGGTTCAT
TTCGTGAAGCAACGGTCACTTTTTGGTGCGCGAACATGGCACTTTGGATTACCCAAATAAGTGAGATGAC
TGGTCGGCCTGCGAACCGCGAAACACTCGAGGCCACCACTCTTGCATGTTACCAGTATGGGCTGGGCTTG
AAAGCGACAGATATGGCCACCGCATTTGCTGTGATGAACATGATCAGTAGAGATGTTTCCGTCTTTTTCC
AGAAATATGACGTTTTGATTACCCCAACCACTTCACTGCTTCCGCAGAAGACTGGCACTTATGACGCGAA
CGACTCTAGCTTCGATGCTCACGGCTGGACTGATCATATTTGCTCTTTCGCTCCTTTTACGGCATTGTTT
AATATGACTGGCCAGCCGGCCATTTCACTTCCTCTTTCTATGTCTGCAACAGGTCTGCCCATCGGGACCC
AGTTTGTCGCGGGTAGCGGTCGCGAAGATATCCTGTTTCGCTTGTCAAGTCAGCTCGAACAGGCGTTGCC
CTGGGCAGATAGACATCCTAAAACGTCCCTGTGGAATGACGCGTACATGGGCAAAAGCGTACTCGAGCAC
CACCACCACCACCACTGAGATCCGGCTGCTAACAAAGCCCGAAAGGAAGCTGAGTTGGCTGCTGCCACCG
CTGAGCAATAACTAGCATAACCCCTTGGGGCCTCTAAACGGGTCTTGAGGGGTTTTTTGCTGAAAGGAGG
AACTATATCCGGATTGGCGAATGGG
[124 nt withheld, positions 1636-1759]
C
[91 nt withheld, positions 1761-1851]
A
[49 nt withheld, positions 1853-1901]
CCTTTGACGTTGGAGTCCACGTTCTTT
[37 nt withheld, positions 1929-1965]
ACCCTATCTCGGTCTATTCTTTTGATTTATAAGGGATTTTGCCGATTTCGGCCTATTGGTTAAAAAATGA
GCTGATTTAACAAAAATTTAACGCGAATTTTAACAAAATATTAACGCTTACAATTTAGGTGGCACTTTTC
GGGGAAATGTGCGCGGAACCCCTATTTGTTTATTTTTCTAAATACATTCAAATATGTATCCGCTCATGAA
TTAATTCTTAGAAAAACTCATCGAGCATCAAATGAAACTGCAATTTATTCATATCAGGATTATCAATACC
ATATTTTTGAAAAAGCCGTTTCTGTAATGAAGGAGAAAACTCACCGAGGCAGTTCCATAGGATGGCAAGA
TCCTGGTATCGGTCTGCGATTCCGACTCGTCCAACATCAATACAACCTATTAATTTCCCCTCGTCAAAAA
TAAGGTTATCAAGTGAGAAATCACCATGAGTGACGACTGAATCCGGTGAGAATGGCAAAAGTTTATGCAT
TTCTTTCCAGACTTGTTCAACAGGCCAGCCATTACGCTCGTCATCAAAATCACTCGCATCAACCAAACCG
TTATTCATTCGTGATTGCGCCTGAGCGAGACGAAATACGCGATCGCTGTTAAAAGGACAATTACAAACAG
GAATCGAATGCAACCGGCGCAGGAACACTGCCAGCGCATCAACAATATTTTCACCTGAATCAGGATATTC
TTCTAATACCTGGAATGCTGTTTTCCCGGGGATCGCAGTGGTGAGTAACCATGCATCATCAGGAGTACGG
ATAAAATGCTTGATGGTCGGAAGAGGCATAAATTCCGTCAGCCAGTTTAGTCTGACCATCTCATCTGTAA
CATCATTGGCAACGCTACCTTTGCCATGTTTCAGAAACAACTCTGGCGCATCGGGCTTCCCATACAATCG
ATAGATTGTCGCACCTGATTGCCCGACATTATCGCGAGCCCATTTATACCCATATAAATCAGCATCCATG
TTGGAATTTAATCGCGGCCTAGAGCAAGACGTTTCCCGTTGAATATGGCTCATAACACCCCTTGTATTAC
TGTTTATGTAAGCAGACAGTTTTATTGTTCATGACCAAAATCCCTTAACGTGAGTTTTCGTTCCACTGAG
CGTCAGACCCCGTAGAAAAGATCAAAGGATCTTCTTGAGATCCTTTTTTTCTGCGCGTAATCTGCTGCTT
GCAAACAAAAAAACCACCGCTACCAGCGGTGGTTTGTTTGCCGGATCAAGAGCTACCAACTCTTTTTCCG
AAGGTAACTGGCTTCAGCAGAGCGCAGATACCAAATACTGTCCTTCTAGTGTAGCCGTAGTTAGGCCACC
ACTTCAAGAACTCTGTAGCACCGCCTACATACCTCGCTCTGCTAATCCTGTTACCAGTGGCTGCTGCCAG
TGGCGATAAGTCGTGTCTTACCGGGTTGGACTCAAGACGATAGTTACCGGATAAGGCGCAGCGGTCGGGC
TGAACGGGGGGTTCGTGCACACAGCCCAGCTTGGAGCGAACGACCTACACCGAACTGAGATACCTACAGC
GTGAGCTATGAGAAAGCGCCACGCTTCCCGAAGGGAGAAAGGCGGACAGGTATCCGGTAAGCGGCAGGGT
CGGAACAGGAGAGCGCACGAGGGAGCTTCCAGGGGGAAACGCCTGGTATCTTTATAGTCCTGTCGGGTTT
CGCCACCTCTGACTTGAGCGTCGATTTTTGTGATGCTCGTCAGGGGGGCGGAGCCTATGGAAAAACGCCA
GCAACGCGGCCTTTTTACGGTTCCTGGCCTTTTGCTGGCCTTTTGCTCACATGTTCTTTCCTGCGTTATC
CCCTGATTCTGTGGATAACCGTATTACCGCCTTTGAGTGAGCTGATACCGCTCGCCGCAGCCGAACGACC
GAGCGCAGCGAGTCAGTGAGCGAGGAAGCGGAAGAGCGCCTGATGCGGTATTTTCTCCTTACGCATCTGT
GCGGTATTTCACACCGCAATGGTGCACTCTCAGTACAATCTGCTCTGATGCCGCATAGTTAAGCCAGTAT
ACACTCCGCTATCGCTACGTGACTGGGTCATGGCTGCGCCCCGACACCCGCCAACACCCGCTGACGCGCC
CTGACGGGCTTGTCTGCTCCCGGCATCCGCTTACAGACAAGCTGTGACCGTCTCCGGGAGCTGCATGTGT
CAGAGGTTTTCACCGTCATCACCGAAACGCGCGAGGCAGCTGCGGTAAAGCTCATCAGCGTGGTCGTGAA
GCGATTCACAGATGTCTGCCTGTTCATCCGCGTCCAGCTCGTTGAGTTTCTCCAGAAGCGTTAATGTCTG
GCTTCTGATAAAGCGGGCCATGTTAAGGGCGGTTTTTTCCTGTTTGGTCACTGATGCCTCCGTGTAAGGG
GGATTTCTGTTCATGGGGGTAATGATACCGATGAAACGAGAGAGGATGCTCACGATACGGGTTACTGATG
ATGAACATGCCCGGTTACTGGAACGTTGTGAGGGTAAACAACTGGCGGTATGGATGCGGCGGGACCAGAG
AAAAATCACTCAGGGTCAATGCCAGCGCTTCGTTAATACAGATGTAGGTGTTCCACAGGGTAGCCAGCAG
CATCCTGCGATGCAGATCCGGAACATAATGGTGCAGGGCGCTGACTTCCGCGTTTCCAGACTTTACGAAA
CACGGAAACCGAAGACCATTCATGTTGTTGCTCAGGTCGCAGACGTTTTGCAGCAGCAGTCGCTTCACGT
TCGCTCGCGTATCGGTGATTCATTCTGCTAACCAGTAAGGCAACCCCGCCAGCCTAGCCGGGTCCTCAAC
GACAGGAGCACGATCATGCGCACCCGTGGGGCCGCCATGCCGGCGATAATGGCCTGCTTCTCGCCGAAAC
GTTTGGTGGCGGGACCAGTGACGAAGGCTTGAGCGAGGGCGTGCAAGATTCCGAATACCGCAAGCGACAG
GCCGATCATCGTCGCGCTCCAGCGAAAGCGGTCCTCGCCGAAAATGACCCAGAGCGCTGCCGGCACCTGT
CCTACGAGTTGCATGATAAAGAAGACAGTCATAAGTGCGGCGACGATAGTCATGCCCCGCGCCCACCGGA
AGGAGCTGACTGGGTTGAAGGCTCTCAAGGGCATCGGTCGAGATCCCGGTGCCTAATGAGTGAGCTAACT
TACATTAATTGCGTTGCGCTCACTGCCCGCTTTCCAGTCGGGAAACCTGTCGTGCCAGCTGCATTAATGA
ATCGGCCAACGCGCGGGGAGAGGCGGTTTGCGTATTGGGCGCCAGGGTGGTTTTTCTTTTCACCAGTGAG
ACGGGCAACAGCTGATTGCCCTTCACCGCCTGGCCCTGAGAGAGTTGCAGCAAGCGGTCCACGCTGGTTT
GCCCCAGCAGGCGAAAATCCTGTTTGATGGTGGTTAACGGCGGGATATAACATGAGCTGTCTTCGGTATC
GTCGTATCCCACTACCGAGATGTCCGCACCAACGCGCAGCCCGGACTCGGTAATGGCGCGCATTGCGCCC
AGCGCCATCTGATCGTTGGCAACCAGCATCGCAGTGGGAACGATGCCCTCATTCAGCATTTGCATGGTTT
GTTGAAAACCGGACATGGCACTCCAGTCGCCTTCCCGTTCCGCTATCGGCTGAATTTGATTGCGAGTGAG
ATATTTATGCCAGCCAGCCAGACGCAGACGCGCCGAGACAGAACTTAATGGGCCCGCTAACAGCGCGATT
TGCTGGTGACCCAATGCGACCAGATGCTCCACGCCCAGTCGCGTACCGTCTTCATGGGAGAAAATAATAC
TGTTGATGGGTGTCTGGTCAGAGACATCAAGAAATAACGCCGGAACATTAGTGCAGGCAGCTTCCACAGC
AATGGCATCCTGGTCATCCAGCGGATAGTTAATGATCAGCCCACTGACGCGTTGCGCGAGAAGATTGTGC
ACCGCCGCTTTACAGGCTTCGACGCCGCTTCGTTCTACCATCGACACCACCACGCTGGCACCCAGTTGAT
CGGCGCGAGATTTAATCGCCGCGACAATTTGCGACGGCGCGTGCAGGGCCAGACTGGAGGTGGCAACGCC
AATCAGCAACGACTGTTTGCCCGCCAGTTGTTGTGCCACGCGGTTGGGAATGTAATTCAGCTCCGCCATC
GCCGCTTCCACTTTTTCCCGCGTTTTCGCAGAAACGTGGCTGGCCTGGTTCACCACGCGGGAAACGGTCT
GATAAGAGACACCGGCATACTCTGCGACATCGTATAACGTTACTGGTTTCACATTCACCACCCTGAATTG
ACTCTCTTCCGGGCGCTATCATGCCATACCGCGAAAGGTTTTGCGCCATTCGATGGTGTCCGGGATCTCG
ACGCTCTCCCTTATGCGACTCCTGCATTAGGAAGCAGCCCAGTAGTAGGTTGAGGCCGTTGAGCACCGCC
GCCGCAAGGAATGGTGCATGCAAGGAGATGGCGCCCAACAGTCCCCCGGCCACGGGGCCTGCCACCATAC
CCACGCCGAAACAAGCGCTCATGAGCCCGAAGTGGCGAGCCCGATCTTCCCCATCGGTGATGTCGGCGAT
ATAGGCGCCAGCAACCGCACCTGTGGCGCCGGTGATGCCGGCCACGATGCGTCCGGCGTAGAGGATCGAG
ATCGATCTCGATCCCGCGAAATTAATACGACTCACTATAGGGGAATTGTGAGCGGATAACAATTCCCCTC
TAGAAATAATTTTGTTTAACTTTAAGAAGGAGATATACATATG
